Addgene plasmid #84435: TOPO-BC41
Purpose: Encodes illumina barcodes for allele frequency sequencing (FREQ-Seq-Squared)
Depositing lab: J.J. Emerson. Depositing organization: University of California, Irvine. Publication: FREQ-Seq2: a method for precise high-throughput combinatorial quantification of allele frequencies. Zhao R, Lukacsovich T, Gaut R, Emerson JJ. G3 (Bethesda). 2023 Sep 30;13(10):jkad162. doi: 10.1093/g3journal/jkad162. PubMed 37494033.
Backbone
  Vector backbone: pCRII-TOPO
  Backbone manufacturer: Thermo Fisher Scientific
  Vector type: Barcoding plasmids
Growth in bacteria
  Bacterial resistance: Ampicillin, 100 μg/mL
  Growth temperature: 37°C
  Growth strain: DH5alpha
  Copy number: High Copy
Gene/Insert
  Gene/Insert name: BC41
  Species: Synthetic
  Insert size (bp): 86
  Promoter: SP6/T7
  Cloning method: TOPO Cloning
  Sequencing primers: 5′ T7; 3′ SP6
Terms and licenses: Academic/Nonprofit Terms; Industry Terms: Not Available to Industry
Depositor comments: This plasmid is part of the FREQ-Seq-Squared kit. See Addgene's kit collection page for more details: https://www.addgene.org/kits/
How to cite: TOPO-BC41 was a gift from J.J. Emerson (Addgene plasmid # 84435 ; http://n2t.net/addgene:84435 ; RRID:Addgene_84435)
