[The description below was written by a language model from this plasmid's Addgene catalogue record and pLannotate feature annotations shown in this document.]
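Description:
TOPO-BC41 is a small bacterial cloning plasmid (about 4.1 kb in the assembled sequence) built on the commercial pCRII-TOPO backbone and catalogued as a barcoding plasmid. It belongs to the FREQ-Seq-Squared kit, a set of constructs used for high-throughput, combinatorial quantification of allele frequencies by Illumina sequencing. It is maintained in E. coli from a high-copy ColE1/pUC-type origin and selected with ampicillin through the β-lactamase gene. The feature table also shows an intact neo (kanamycin/neomycin phosphotransferase) coding sequence, preceded by a fragment of Tn5 transposase sequence that comes along with that cassette, as well as an f1 origin that would permit single-stranded DNA production.

The payload is BC41, an 86 bp synthetic insert introduced by TOPO cloning that, according to the record, encodes an Illumina barcode. The annotation software does not label the insert itself, but its position can be inferred from the unannotated interval between the opposing SP6 and T7 phage promoters, which flank the TOPO cloning site and also serve as the sequencing primer sites. This region sits downstream of the CAP binding site, lac promoter and lac operator and interrupts the lacZα coding sequence, the standard arrangement for blue/white screening in this backbone; only a lacZα fragment and a short lacI remnant are annotated. The insert is not meant to be expressed. The plasmid most likely acts as a stable, renewable source of one defined barcode sequence among many in the kit, for incorporation into sequencing libraries so that samples can be multiplexed, though the record does not detail how the barcode is recovered.
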