Features (pLannotate 1.2.2; 13 found; start..end, strand, type, name):
      2..94      +  CDS            lacI (fragment): lac repressor; lacI; The lac repressor binds to the lac operator to inhibit transcription in E. coli. This inhibition can be relieved by adding lactose or isopropyl-β-D-thiogalactopyranoside (IPTG).
    107..128     +  protein_bind   CAP binding site: CAP binding activates transcription in the presence of cAMP. E. coli catabolite activator protein
    143..173     +  promoter       lac promoter: promoter for the E. coli lac operon
    181..197     +  protein_bind   lac operator: The lac repressor binds to the lac operator to inhibit transcription in E. coli. This inhibition can be relieved by adding lactose or isopropyl-β-D-thiogalactopyranoside (IPTG). lac repressor encoded by lacI
    239..257     +  promoter       SP6 promoter: promoter for bacteriophage SP6 RNA polymerase
    493..511     -  promoter       T7 promoter: promoter for bacteriophage T7 RNA polymerase
    514..671     +  CDS            lacZα (fragment): LacZα fragment of β-galactosidase; lacZ fragment
    675..1103    +  rep_origin     f1 ori (sequence partly withheld): f1 bacteriophage origin of replication; arrow indicates direction of (+) strand synthesis
   1116..1415    +  CDS            tnpA (fragment): TN5P_ECOLX - Also known as tnp. Experimental evidence at protein level: Swiss-Prot protein existence level 1. Mediates transposition of transposon Tn5 by a 'cut and paste' mechanism. First, the monomeric transposase binds the 19 bp inverted DNA repeats flanking the transposon. Then, dimerization of the DNA- bound transposase creates a synaptic DNA complex. After nicking of the first DNA strand, excision of the transposon proceeds through a series of intermediates. The transposase then mediates the insertion of the transposon at a new site by strand transfer. The activity of the wild- type tran
   1447..2238    +  CDS            neo: KKA2_KLEPN - Also known as kan, nptII. Experimental evidence at protein level: Swiss-Prot protein existence level 1. Resistance to kanamycin, neomycin, paromomycin, ribostamycin, butirosin and gentamicin B. From Klebsiella pneumoniae.
   2242..2258    +  promoter       AmpR promoter (fragment): bla
   2259..3119    +  CDS            AmpR: β-lactamase; bla; confers resistance to ampicillin, carbenicillin, and related antibiotics
   3290..3878    +  rep_origin     ori: high-copy-number ColE1/pMB1/pBR322/pUC origin of replication
>Addgene plasmid #84435 | TOPO-BC41 | addgene full sequence | sequence record 163636 | Addgene assembled sequence
AGCGCCCAATACGCAAACCGCCTCTCCCCGCGCGTTGGCCGATTCATTAATGCAGCTGGCACGACAGGTT
TCCCGACTGGAAAGCGGGCAGTGAGCGCAACGCAATTAATGTGAGTTAGCTCACTCATTAGGCACCCCAG
GCTTTACACTTTATGCTTCCGGCTCGTATGTTGTGTGGAATTGTGAGCGGATAACAATTTCACACAGGAA
ACAGCTATGACCATGATTACGCCAAGCTATTTAGGTGACACTATAGAATACTCAAGCTATGCATCAAGCT
TGGTACCGAGCTCGGATCCACTAGTAACGGCCGCCAGTGTGCTGGAATTCGCCCTTGTAAGCAGTGGGTT
CTCTAGCCATGAAGATCGGAAGAGCGGTTCAGCAGGAATGCCGAGACCGATCTCGTATGCCGTCTTCTGC
TTAAGGGCGAATTCTGCAGATATCCATCACACTGGCGGCCGCTCGAGCATGCATCTAGAGGGCCCAATTC
GCCCTATAGTGAGTCGTATTACAATTCACTGGCCGTCGTTTTACAACGTCGTGACTGGGAAAACCCTGGC
GTTACCCAACTTAATCGCCTTGCAGCACATCCCCCTTTCGCCAGCTGGCGTAATAGCGAAGAGGCCCGCA
CCGATCGCCCTTCCCAACAGTTGCGCAGCCTGAATGGCGAATGG
[124 nt withheld, positions 675-798]
C
[91 nt withheld, positions 800-890]
A
[49 nt withheld, positions 892-940]
CCTTTGACGTTGGAGTCCACGTTCTTT
[37 nt withheld, positions 968-1004]
ACCCTATCTCGGTCTATTCTTTTGATTTATAAGGGATTTTGCCGATTTCGGCCTATTGGTTAAAAAATGA
GCTGATTTAACAAAAATTTAACGCGAATTTTAACAAAATTCAGGGCGCAAGGGCTGCTAAAGGAAGCGGA
ACACGTAGAAAGCCAGTCCGCAGAAACGGTGCTGACCCCGGATGAATGTCAGCTACTGGGCTATCTGGAC
AAGGGAAAACGCAAGCGCAAAGAGAAAGCAGGTAGCTTGCAGTGGGCTTACATGGCGATAGCTAGACTGG
GCGGTTTTATGGACAGCAAGCGAACCGGAATTGCCAGCTGGGGCGCCCTCTGGTAAGGTTGGGAAGCCCT
GCAAAGTAAACTGGATGGCTTTCTTGCCGCCAAGGATCTGATGGCGCAGGGGATCAAGATCTGATCAAGA
GACAGGATGAGGATCGTTTCGCATGATTGAACAAGATGGATTGCACGCAGGTTCTCCGGCCGCTTGGGTG
GAGAGGCTATTCGGCTATGACTGGGCACAACAGACAATCGGCTGCTCTGATGCCGCCGTGTTCCGGCTGT
CAGCGCAGGGGCGCCCGGTTCTTTTTGTCAAGACCGACCTGTCCGGTGCCCTGAATGAACTGCAGGACGA
GGCAGCGCGGCTATCGTGGCTGGCCACGACGGGCGTTCCTTGCGCAGCTGTGCTCGACGTTGTCACTGAA
GCGGGAAGGGACTGGCTGCTATTGGGCGAAGTGCCGGGGCAGGATCTCCTGTCATCCCACCTTGCTCCTG
CCGAGAAAGTATCCATCATGGCTGATGCAATGCGGCGGCTGCATACGCTTGATCCGGCTACCTGCCCATT
CGACCACCAAGCGAAACATCGCATCGAGCGAGCACGTACTCGGATGGAAGCCGGTCTTGTCGATCAGGAT
GATCTGGACGAAGAGCATCAGGGGCTCGCGCCAGCCGAACTGTTCGCCAGGCTCAAGGCGCGCATGCCCG
ACGGCGAGGATCTCGTCGTGACCCATGGCGATGCCTGCTTGCCGAATATCATGGTGGAAAATGGCCGCTT
TTCTGGATTCATCGACTGTGGCCGGCTGGGTGTGGCGGACCGCTATCAGGACATAGCGTTGGCTACCCGT
GATATTGCTGAAGAGCTTGGCGGCGAATGGGCTGACCGCTTCCTCGTGCTTTACGGTATCGCCGCTCCCG
ATTCGCAGCGCATCGCCTTCTATCGCCTTCTTGACGAGTTCTTCTGAATTGAAAAAGGAAGAGTATGAGT
ATTCAACATTTCCGTGTCGCCCTTATTCCCTTTTTTGCGGCATTTTGCCTTCCTGTTTTTGCTCACCCAG
AAACGCTGGTGAAAGTAAAAGATGCTGAAGATCAGTTGGGTGCACGAGTGGGTTACATCGAACTGGATCT
CAACAGCGGTAAGATCCTTGAGAGTTTTCGCCCCGAAGAACGTTTTCCAATGATGAGCACTTTTAAAGTT
CTGCTATGTGGCGCGGTATTATCCCGTATTGACGCCGGGCAAGAGCAACTCGGTCGCCGCATACACTATT
CTCAGAATGACTTGGTTGAGTACTCACCAGTCACAGAAAAGCATCTTACGGATGGCATGACAGTAAGAGA
ATTATGCAGTGCTGCCATAACCATGAGTGATAACACTGCGGCCAACTTACTTCTGACAACGATCGGAGGA
CCGAAGGAGCTAACCGCTTTTTTGCACAACATGGGGGATCATGTAACTCGCCTTGATCGTTGGGAACCGG
AGCTGAATGAAGCCATACCAAACGACGAGCGTGACACCACGATGCCTGTAGCAATGGCAACAACGTTGCG
CAAACTATTAACTGGCGAACTACTTACTCTAGCTTCCCGGCAACAATTAATAGACTGGATGGAGGCGGAT
AAAGTTGCAGGACCACTTCTGCGCTCGGCCCTTCCGGCTGGCTGGTTTATTGCTGATAAATCTGGAGCCG
GTGAGCGTGGGTCTCGCGGTATCATTGCAGCACTGGGGCCAGATGGTAAGCCCTCCCGTATCGTAGTTAT
CTACACGACGGGGAGTCAGGCAACTATGGATGAACGAAATAGACAGATCGCTGAGATAGGTGCCTCACTG
ATTAAGCATTGGTAACTGTCAGACCAAGTTTACTCATATATACTTTAGATTGATTTAAAACTTCATTTTT
AATTTAAAAGGATCTAGGTGAAGATCCTTTTTGATAATCTCATGACCAAAATCCCTTAACGTGAGTTTTC
GTTCCACTGAGCGTCAGACCCCGTAGAAAAGATCAAAGGATCTTCTTGAGATCCTTTTTTTCTGCGCGTA
ATCTGCTGCTTGCAAACAAAAAAACCACCGCTACCAGCGGTGGTTTGTTTGCCGGATCAAGAGCTACCAA
CTCTTTTTCCGAAGGTAACTGGCTTCAGCAGAGCGCAGATACCAAATACTGTTCTTCTAGTGTAGCCGTA
GTTAGGCCACCACTTCAAGAACTCTGTAGCACCGCCTACATACCTCGCTCTGCTAATCCTGTTACCAGTG
GCTGCTGCCAGTGGCGATAAGTCGTGTCTTACCGGGTTGGACTCAAGACGATAGTTACCGGATAAGGCGC
AGCGGTCGGGCTGAACGGGGGGTTCGTGCACACAGCCCAGCTTGGAGCGAACGACCTACACCGAACTGAG
ATACCTACAGCGTGAGCTATGAGAAAGCGCCACGCTTCCCGAAGGGAGAAAGGCGGACAGGTATCCGGTA
AGCGGCAGGGTCGGAACAGGAGAGCGCACGAGGGAGCTTCCAGGGGGAAACGCCTGGTATCTTTATAGTC
CTGTCGGGTTTCGCCACCTCTGACTTGAGCGTCGATTTTTGTGATGCTCGTCAGGGGGGCGGAGCCTATG
GAAAAACGCCAGCAACGCGGCCTTTTTACGGTTCCTGGCCTTTTGCTGGCCTTTTGCTCACATGTTCTTT
CCTGCGTTATCCCCTGATTCTGTGGATAACCGTATTACCGCCTTTGAGTGAGCTGATACCGCTCGCCGCA
GCCGAACGACCGAGCGCAGCGAGTCAGTGAGCGAGGAAGCGGAAG
