>Addgene plasmid #84435 | TOPO-BC41 | depositor partial sequence | sequence record 161041 | Primer and barcode sequence
GTAAGCAGTGGGTTCTCTAGCCATGAAGATCGGAAGAGCGGTTC
