>Addgene plasmid #84435 | TOPO-BC41 | addgene partial sequence | sequence record 163635 | F1ori-R 5'-AGGGAAGAAAGCGAAAGGAG-3'
C
[67 nt withheld, positions 2-68]
CCATTCGCCATTCAGGCTGCGCAACTGTTGGGAAGGGCGATCGGTGCGGGCCTCTTCGCTATTACGCCAG
CTGGCGAAAGGGGGATGTGCTGCAAGGCGATTAAGTTGGGTAACGCCAGGGTTTTCCCAGTCACGACGTT
GTAAAACGACGGCCAGTGAATTGTAATACGACTCACTATAGGGCGAATTGGGCCCTCTAGATGCATGCTC
GAGCGGCCGCCAGTGTGATGGATATCTGCAGAATTCGCCCTTAAGCAGAAGACGGCATACGAGATCGGTC
TCGGCATTCCTGCTGAACCGCTCTTCCGATCTTCATGGCTAGAGAACCCACTGCTTACAAGGGCGAATTC
CAGCACACTGGCGGCCGTTACTAGTGGATCCGAGCTCGGTACCAAGCTTGATGCATAGCTTGAGTATTCT
ATAGTGTCACCTAAATAGCTTGGCGTAATCATGGTCATAGCTGTTTCCTGTGTGAAATTGTTATCCGCTC
ACAATTCCACACAACATACGAGCCGGAAGCATAAAGTGTAAAGCCTGGGGTGCCTAATGAGTGAGCTAAC
TCACATTAATTGCGTTGCGCTCACTGCCCGCTTTCCAGTCGGGAAACCTGTCGTGCCAGCTGCATTAATG
AATCGGCCAACGCGCGGGGAGAGGCGGTTTGCGTATTGGGCGCTCTTCCGCTTCCTCGCTCACTGACTCG
CTGCGCTCGGTCGTTCGGCTGCGGCGAGCGGTATCAGCTCACTCAA
